Addgene plasmid #106193: pAAV.GFAP.SF-iGluSnFR.A184V
Purpose: Medium affinity glutamate sensor ** A newer version of this sensor is available. Please see iGluSnFR3 plasmids at https://www.addgene.org/browse/article/28220233/ **
Depositing lab: Loren Looger. Depositing organization: HHMI, Janelia Research Campus. Publication: Stability, affinity, and chromatic variants of the glutamate sensor iGluSnFR. Marvin JS, Scholl B, Wilson DE, Podgorski K, Kazemipour A, Muller JA, Schoch S, Quiroz FJU, Rebola N, Bao H, Little JP, Tkachuk AN, Cai E, Hantman AW, Wang SS, DePiero VJ, Borghuis BG, Chapman ER, Dietrich D, DiGregorio DA, Fitzpatrick D, Looger LL. Nat Methods. 2018 Nov;15(11):936-939. doi: 10.1038/s41592-018-0171-3. Epub 2018 Oct 30. PubMed 30377363.
Backbone
  Vector backbone: pAAV.GFAP
  Backbone size w/o insert (bp): 4770
  Vector type: AAV
Growth in bacteria
  Bacterial resistance: Ampicillin, 100 μg/mL
  Growth temperature: 37°C
  Growth strain: NEB Stable
  Copy number: High Copy
Gene/Insert
  Gene/Insert name: SF-iGluSnFR.A184V
  Species: Synthetic
  Insert size (bp): 1821
  Mutation: GltI: A184V
  Promoter: GFAP
  Cloning method: Restriction Enzyme; 5′ cloning site unknown (unknown if destroyed); 3′ cloning site unknown (unknown if destroyed)
Terms and licenses: Academic/Nonprofit Terms; Industry Terms: Not Available to Industry
Depositor comments: ** A newer version of this sensor is available. Please see iGluSnFR3 plasmids at https://www.addgene.org/browse/article/28220233/ **
How to cite: pAAV.GFAP.SF-iGluSnFR.A184V was a gift from Loren Looger (Addgene plasmid # 106193 ; http://n2t.net/addgene:106193 ; RRID:Addgene_106193)
