[The description below was written by a language model from this plasmid's Addgene catalogue record and pLannotate feature annotations shown in this document.]
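Description:
pAAV.GFAP.SF-iGluSnFR.A184V is an adeno-associated virus transfer plasmid that carries a genetically encoded fluorescent glutamate sensor under a GFAP promoter, a promoter generally used to direct expression to astrocytes. The plasmid is maintained in bacteria through a high-copy ColE1/pUC-type origin and an ampicillin resistance gene (β-lactamase with its own promoter). It also carries an f1 phage origin and a remnant of lacZα from the parental cloning vector. Partial AAV2 inverted terminal repeats flank the expression cassette, and these are the elements that allow the intervening DNA to be packaged into recombinant AAV particles. The sequenced record is 6,134 nt, somewhat less than the sum of the catalogue backbone and insert sizes. The GFAP promoter named in the catalogue is not annotated in the feature table, though an unannotated stretch lies between the upstream ITR and the start of the coding region.

The synthetic insert encodes SF-iGluSnFR with an A184V substitution in the GltI portion, described as the medium-affinity variant. An Igκ leader peptide directs the protein into the secretory pathway. It is followed by the E. coli periplasmic glutamate/aspartate-binding protein GltI, which is interrupted by a GFP-derived fluorescent domain (annotated as cEGFP), so that ligand binding in GltI alters fluorescence. A PDGFRβ transmembrane domain at the C-terminus anchors the sensor on the outer face of the plasma membrane, where it reports extracellular glutamate. A WPRE and an SV40 polyadenylation signal follow the coding sequence to enhance transcript stability and processing. The construct is intended for imaging glutamate signals in GFAP-expressing cells, and the depositor notes that a newer sensor generation, iGluSnFR3, is now available.
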