Features (pLannotate 1.2.2; 16 found; start..end, strand, type, name):
    847..909     +  sig_peptide    Igκ leader: leader sequence from mouse immunoglobulin κ light chain
    916..1656    +  CDS            gltI (fragment): GLTI_ECOLI - Also known as ybeJ, yzzK. Experimental evidence at protein level: Swiss-Prot protein existence level 1. Part of the ABC transporter complex GltIJKL involved in glutamate and aspartate uptake. Binds to both glutamate and aspartate. From Escherichia coli (strain K12).
   1669..2388    +  CDS            cEGFP: cEGFP is a basic (constitutively fluorescent) green fluorescent protein published in 2008, derived from Aequorea victoria.
   2401..2469    +  CDS            gltI (fragment): GLTI_ECOLI - Also known as ybeJ, yzzK. Experimental evidence at protein level: Swiss-Prot protein existence level 1. Part of the ABC transporter complex GltIJKL involved in glutamate and aspartate uptake. Binds to both glutamate and aspartate. From Escherichia coli (strain K12).
   2518..2664    +  CDS            PDGFRβ TM domain: transmembrane domain from platelet derived growth factor receptor beta
   2680..3268    +  misc_feature   WPRE: woodchuck hepatitis virus posttranscriptional regulatory element
   3269..3288    +  misc_feature   MCS (fragment): pBluescript multiple cloning site
   3317..3438    -  polyA_signal   SV40 poly(A) signal: SV40 polyadenylation signal
   3461..3529    -  CDS            large T antigen (fragment): large T antigen from SV40 (simian virus 40)
   3600..3657    +  repeat_region  AAV2 ITR (fragment): inverted terminal repeat of adeno-associated virus serotype 2 inverted
   3817..4405    -  rep_origin     ori: high-copy-number ColE1/pMB1/pBR322/pUC origin of replication
   4576..5436    -  CDS            AmpR: β-lactamase; bla; confers resistance to ampicillin, carbenicillin, and related antibiotics
   5437..5541    -  promoter       AmpR promoter: bla
   5594..6022    -  rep_origin     f1 ori (sequence partly withheld): f1 bacteriophage origin of replication; arrow indicates direction of (+) strand synthesis
   6027..6096    -  CDS            lacZα (fragment): LacZα fragment of β-galactosidase; lacZ fragment
   6091..89      -  repeat_region  AAV2 ITR (fragment) (across the origin): inverted terminal repeat of adeno-associated virus serotype 2 inverted
>Addgene plasmid #106193 | pAAV.GFAP.SF-iGluSnFR.A184V | addgene full sequence | sequence record 214721 | Addgene NGS Result
CGGGCGTCGGGCGACCTTTGGTCGCCCGGCCTCAGTGAGCGAGCGAGCGCGCAGAGAGGGAGTGGCCAAC
TCCATCACTAGGGGTTCCTTGTAGTTAATGATTAACCCGCCATGCTACTTATCTACGTAGCCATGCTCTA
GGAAGATCCAACATATCCTGGTGTGGAGTAGGGGACGCTGCTCTGACAGAGGCTCGGGGGCCTGAGCTGG
CTCTGTGAGCTGGGGAGGAGGCAGACAGCCAGGCCTTTGTCTGCAAGCAGACCTGGCAGCATTGGGCTGG
CCGCCCCCCAGGGCCTCCTCTTCATGCCCAGTGAATGACTCACCTTGGCACAGACACAATGTTCGGGGTG
GGCACAGTGCCTGCTTCCCGCCGCACCCCAGCCCCCCTCAAATGCCTTCCGAGAAGCCCATTGAGCAGGG
GGCTTGCATTGCACCCCAGCCTGACAGCCTGGCATCTTGGGATAAAAGCAGCACAGCCCCCTAGGGGCTG
CCCTTGCTGTGTGGCGCCACCGGCGGTGGAGAACAAGGCTCTATTCAGCCTGTGCCCAGGAAAGGGGATC
AGGGGATGCCCAGGCATGGACAGTGGGTGGCAGGGGGGGAGAGGAGGGCTGTCTGCTTCCCAGAAGTCCA
AGGACACAAATGGGTGAGGGGAGAGCTCTCCCCATAGCTGGGCTGCGGCCCAACCCCACCCCCTCAGGCT
ATGCCAGGGGGTGTTGCCAGGGGCACCCGGGCATCGCCAGTCTAGCCCACTCCTTCATAAAGCCCTCGCA
TCCCAGGAGCGAGCAGAGCCAGAGCAGGTTGGAGAGGAGACGCATCACCTCCGCTGCTCGCGGGGATCCC
GCCACCATGGAGACAGACACACTCCTGCTATGGGTACTGCTGCTCTGGGTTCCAGGTTCCACTGGTGACA
GATCTGCCGCAGGCAGCACGCTGGACAAAATCGCCAAAAACGGTGTGATTGTCGTCGGTCACCGTGAATC
TTCAGTGCCTTTCTCTTATTACGACAATCAGCAAAAAGTGGTGGGTTACTCGCAGGATTACTCCAACGCC
ATTGTTGAAGCAGTGAAAAAGAAACTCAACAAACCGGACTTGCAGGTAAAACTGATTCCGATTACCTCAC
AAAACCGTATTCCACTGCTGCAAAACGGCACTTTCGATTTTGAATGTGGTTCTACCACCAACAACGTCGA
ACGCCAAAAACAGGCGGCTTTCTCTGACACTATTTTCGTGGTCGGTACGCGCCTGTTGACCAAAAAGGGT
GGCGATATCAAAGATTTTGCCAACCTGAAAGACAAAGCCGTAGTCGTCACTTCCGGCACTACCTCTGAAG
TTTTGCTCAACAAACTGAATGAAGAGCAAAAAATGAATATGCGCATCATCAGCGCCAAAGATCACGGTGA
CTCTTTCCGCACCCTGGAAAGCGGTCGTGCCGTTGCCTTTATGATGGATGACGTGCTGCTGGCCGGTGAA
CGTGCGAAAGCGAAGAAACCAGACAACTGGGAAATCGTCGGCAAGCCGCAGTCTCAGGAGGCCTACGGTT
GTATGTTGCGTAAAGATGATCCGCAGTTCAAAAAGCTGATGGATGACACCATCGCTCAGGTGCAGACCTC
CGGTGAAGCGGAAAAATGGTTTGATAAGTGGTTCAAAAATCCAATTCTGGTGAGCCACAACGTCTATATC
ACCGCCGACAAGCAGAAGAACGGCATCAAGGCGAACTTCAAGATCCGCCACAACGTGGAGGACGGCAGCG
TGCAGCTCGCCGACCACTACCAGCAGAACACCCCCATCGGCGACGGCCCCGTGCTGCTGCCCGACAACCA
CTACCTGAGCACCCAGTCCGTGCTGAGCAAAGACCCCAACGAGAAGCGCGATCACATGGTCCTGCTGGAG
TTCGTGACCGCCGCCGGGATCACTCTCGGCATGGACGAGCTGTACAAGGGCGGTACCGGAGGGAGCATGA
GCAAGGGCGAGGAGCTGTTCACCGGGGTGGTGCCCATCCTGGTCGAGCTGGACGGCGACGTAAACGGCCA
CAAGTTCAGCGTGCGCGGCGAGGGCGAGGGCGATGCCACCAACGGCAAGCTGACCCTGAAGTTCATCTGC
ACCACCGGCAAGCTGCCCGTGCCCTGGCCCACCCTCGTGACCACCCTGACCTACGGCGTGCAGTGCTTCA
GCCGCTACCCCGACCACATGAAGCAGCACGACTTCTTCAAGTCCGCCATGCCCGAAGGCTACGTCCAGGA
GCGCACCATCAGCTTCAAGGACGACGGCACCTACAAGACCCGCGCCGAGGTGAAGTTCGAGGGCGACACC
CTGGTGAACCGCATCGAGCTGAAGGGCATCGACTTCAAGGAGGACGGCAACATCCTGGGGCACAAGCTGG
AGTACAACTTTAACAACCCCCTGAACATGAATTTCGAACTGTCAGACGAAATGAAAGCACTGTTCAAAGA
ACCGAATGACAAGGCACTGAAACTGCAGGTCGACGAACAAAAACTCATCTCAGAAGAGGATCTGAATGCT
GTGGGCCAGGACACGCAGGAGGTCATCGTGGTGCCACACTCCTTGCCCTTTAAGGTGGTGGTGATCTCAG
CCATCCTGGCCCTGGTGGTGCTCACCATCATCTCCCTTATCATCCTCATCATGCTTTGGCAGAAGAAGCC
ACGTTAGAAGCTTATCGATAATCAACCTCTGGATTACAAAATTTGTGAAAGATTGACTGGTATTCTTAAC
TATGTTGCTCCTTTTACGCTATGTGGATACGCTGCTTTAATGCCTTTGTATCATGCTATTGCTTCCCGTA
TGGCTTTCATTTTCTCCTCCTTGTATAAATCCTGGTTGCTGTCTCTTTATGAGGAGTTGTGGCCCGTTGT
CAGGCAACGTGGCGTGGTGTGCACTGTGTTTGCTGACGCAACCCCCACTGGTTGGGGCATTGCCACCACC
TGTCAGCTCCTTTCCGGGACTTTCGCTTTCCCCCTCCCTATTGCCACGGCGGAACTCATCGCCGCCTGCC
TTGCCCGCTGCTGGACAGGGGCTCGGCTGTTGGGCACTGACAATTCCGTGGTGTTGTCGGGGAAATCATC
GTCCTTTCCTTGGCTGCTCGCCTGTGTTGCCACCTGGATTCTGCGCGGGACGTCCTTCTGCTACGTCCCT
TCGGCCCTCAATCCAGCGGACCTTCCTTCCCGCGGCCTGCTGCCGGCTCTGCGGCCTCTTCCGCGTCTTC
GCCTTCGCCCTCAGACGAGTCGGATCTCCCTTTGGGCCGCCTCCCCGCATCGATACCGTCGACCTCGACC
CGGGCGGCCGCTTCGAGCAGACATGATAAGATACATTGATGAGTTTGGACAAACCACAACTAGAATGCAG
TGAAAAAAATGCTTTATTTGTGAAATTTGTGATGCTATTGCTTTATTTGTAACCATTATAAGCTGCAATA
AACAAGTTAACAACAACAATTGCATTCATTTTATGTTTCAGGTTCAGGGGGAGATGTGGGAGGTTTTTTA
AAGCAAGTAAAACCTCTACAAATGTGGTAAAATCGATAAGGATCTTCCTAGAGCATGGCTACGTAGATAA
GTAGCATGGCGGGTTAATCATTAACTACAAGGAACCCCTAGTGATGGAGTTGGCCACTCCCTCTCTGCGC
GCTCGCTCGCTCACTGACTCGCTGCGCTCGGTCGTTCGGCTGCGGCGAGCGGTATCAGCTCACTCAAAGG
CGGTAATACGGTTATCCACAGAATCAGGGGATAACGCAGGAAAGAACATGTGAGCAAAAGGCCAGCAAAA
GGCCAGGAACCGTAAAAAGGCCGCGTTGCTGGCGTTTTTCCATAGGCTCCGCCCCCCTGACGAGCATCAC
AAAAATCGACGCTCAAGTCAGAGGTGGCGAAACCCGACAGGACTATAAAGATACCAGGCGTTTCCCCCTG
GAAGCTCCCTCGTGCGCTCTCCTGTTCCGACCCTGCCGCTTACCGGATACCTGTCCGCCTTTCTCCCTTC
GGGAAGCGTGGCGCTTTCTCATAGCTCACGCTGTAGGTATCTCAGTTCGGTGTAGGTCGTTCGCTCCAAG
CTGGGCTGTGTGCACGAACCCCCCGTTCAGCCCGACCGCTGCGCCTTATCCGGTAACTATCGTCTTGAGT
CCAACCCGGTAAGACACGACTTATCGCCACTGGCAGCAGCCACTGGTAACAGGATTAGCAGAGCGAGGTA
TGTAGGCGGTGCTACAGAGTTCTTGAAGTGGTGGCCTAACTACGGCTACACTAGAAGAACAGTATTTGGT
ATCTGCGCTCTGCTGAAGCCAGTTACCTTCGGAAAAAGAGTTGGTAGCTCTTGATCCGGCAAACAAACCA
CCGCTGGTAGCGGTGGTTTTTTTGTTTGCAAGCAGCAGATTACGCGCAGAAAAAAAGGATCTCAAGAAGA
TCCTTTGATCTTTTCTACGGGGTCTGACGCTCAGTGGAACGAAAACTCACGTTAAGGGATTTTGGTCATG
AGATTATCAAAAAGGATCTTCACCTAGATCCTTTTAAATTAAAAATGAAGTTTTAAATCAATCTAAAGTA
TATATGAGTAAACTTGGTCTGACAGTTACCAATGCTTAATCAGTGAGGCACCTATCTCAGCGATCTGTCT
ATTTCGTTCATCCATAGTTGCCTGACTCCCCGTCGTGTAGATAACTACGATACGGGAGGGCTTACCATCT
GGCCCCAGTGCTGCAATGATACCGCGAGACCCACGCTCACCGGCTCCAGATTTATCAGCAATAAACCAGC
CAGCCGGAAGGGCCGAGCGCAGAAGTGGTCCTGCAACTTTATCCGCCTCCATCCAGTCTATTAATTGTTG
CCGGGAAGCTAGAGTAAGTAGTTCGCCAGTTAATAGTTTGCGCAACGTTGTTGCCATTGCTACAGGCATC
GTGGTGTCACGCTCGTCGTTTGGTATGGCTTCATTCAGCTCCGGTTCCCAACGATCAAGGCGAGTTACAT
GATCCCCCATGTTGTGCAAAAAAGCGGTTAGCTCCTTCGGTCCTCCGATCGTTGTCAGAAGTAAGTTGGC
CGCAGTGTTATCACTCATGGTTATGGCAGCACTGCATAATTCTCTTACTGTCATGCCATCCGTAAGATGC
TTTTCTGTGACTGGTGAGTACTCAACCAAGTCATTCTGAGAATAGTGTATGCGGCGACCGAGTTGCTCTT
GCCCGGCGTCAATACGGGATAATACCGCGCCACATAGCAGAACTTTAAAAGTGCTCATCATTGGAAAACG
TTCTTCGGGGCGAAAACTCTCAAGGATCTTACCGCTGTTGAGATCCAGTTCGATGTAACCCACTCGTGCA
CCCAACTGATCTTCAGCATCTTTTACTTTCACCAGCGTTTCTGGGTGAGCAAAAACAGGAAGGCAAAATG
CCGCAAAAAAGGGAATAAGGGCGACACGGAAATGTTGAATACTCATACTCTTCCTTTTTCAATATTATTG
AAGCATTTATCAGGGTTATTGTCTCATGAGCGGATACATATTTGAATGTATTTAGAAAAATAAACAAATA
GGGGTTCCGCGCACATTTCCCCGAAAAGTGCCACCTAAATTGTAAGCGTTAATATTTTGTTAAAATTCGC
GTTAAATTTTTGTTAAATCAGCTCATTTTTTAACCAATAGGCCGAAATCGGCAAAATCCCTTATAAATCA
AAAGAATAGACCGAGATAGGGT
[37 nt withheld, positions 5693-5729]
AAAGAACGTGGACTCCAACGTCAAAGG
[49 nt withheld, positions 5757-5805]
T
[91 nt withheld, positions 5807-5897]
G
[124 nt withheld, positions 5899-6022]
CCCATTCGCCATTCAGGCTGCGCAACTGTTGGGAAGGGCGATCGGTGCGGGCCTCTTCGCTATTACGCCA
GCTGCGCGCTCGCTCGCTCACTGAGGCCGCCCGGGCAAAGCC
